Addgene plasmid #99675: dSp-VP64-RTA
Purpose: Expresses dSp Cas9 fused at C term. To VP64 and RTA activation domains
Depositing lab: George Church. Depositing organization: Harvard Medical School. Publication: Rational design of a compact CRISPR-Cas9 activator for AAV-mediated delivery. Vora S, Cheng J, Xiao R, VanDusen NJ, Quintino L, Pu WT, Vandenberghe LH, Chavez A, Church G. bioRxiv 2018. 298620 10.1101/298620.
Backbone
  Vector backbone: pBR322
  Vector type: Mammalian Expression
Growth in bacteria
  Bacterial resistance: Ampicillin, 100 μg/mL
  Growth temperature: 37°C
  Growth strain: DH5alpha
  Copy number: Low Copy
Gene/Insert
  Gene/Insert name: dCas9
  Species: Synthetic
  Mutation: dead Cas9
  Tag / fusion protein: VP64-RTA (C terminal on insert)
  Cloning method: Restriction Enzyme; 5′ cloning site unknown (unknown if destroyed); 3′ cloning site unknown (unknown if destroyed)
Terms and licenses: Academic/Nonprofit Terms; Industry Terms: Not Available to Industry
Depositor comments: Please visit https://doi.org/10.1101/298620 for bioRxiv preprint.
How to cite: dSp-VP64-RTA was a gift from George Church (Addgene plasmid # 99675 ; http://n2t.net/addgene:99675 ; RRID:Addgene_99675)
