[The description below was written by a language model from this plasmid's Addgene catalogue record and pLannotate feature annotations shown in this document.]
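Description:
dSp-VP64-RTA is a mammalian expression plasmid of about 8.1 kb, catalogued on a pBR322 backbone, that produces a nuclease-dead Streptococcus pyogenes Cas9 fused at its C terminus to two transcriptional activation domains. It is propagated in E. coli through a ColE1/pMB1-family origin and selected with ampicillin via a β-lactamase gene driven by its own bla promoter. A fragment of the pBR322 bom region is also detected. The catalogue lists the plasmid as low copy, whereas the automated annotation labels the origin generically as high-copy, so the record is not fully consistent on this point.

The expression cassette is driven by the human cytomegalovirus immediate early enhancer and promoter. The Cas9 coding sequence is annotated as the Cas9m4 variant, carrying D10A, D839A, H840A and N863A, which abolishes DNA cleavage while retaining guide RNA-directed DNA binding. Downstream, a short match annotated as a VP96 fragment marks repeats of the minimal herpes simplex virus VP16 activation domain, consistent with the VP64 module named in the catalogue, although the annotation covers only a small part of it. This is followed by the activation domain of Epstein-Barr virus Rta. An HSV thymidine kinase polyadenylation signal terminates the transcript, and a small reverse-oriented bGH poly(A) fragment lies beyond it. No guide RNA cassette, nuclear localisation signal or mammalian selection marker is annotated.

The construct serves as a CRISPR activation effector: co-delivered with a separately supplied guide RNA, it is recruited to a target promoter to upregulate the gene. The associated work concerns rational design of compact Cas9 activators for AAV delivery, though this plasmid itself shows no AAV ITRs.
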