Features (pLannotate 1.2.2; 11 found; start..end, strand, type, name):
    110..489     +  enhancer       CMV enhancer: human cytomegalovirus immediate early enhancer
    490..693     +  promoter       CMV promoter: human cytomegalovirus (CMV) immediate early promoter
    808..4911    +  CDS            Cas9m4: catalytically dead mutant of the Cas9 endonuclease from the Streptococcus pyogenes Type II CRISPR/Cas system RNA-guided DNA-binding protein that lacks endonuclease activity due to the mutations D10A, D839A, H840A, and N863A (Mali et al., 2013)
   5119..5135    +  CDS            VP96 (fragment): 6 tandem repeats of the minimal activation domain of herpes simplex virus VP16 (Cheng et al., 2013)
   5227..5796    +  CDS            Rta AD: transcriptional activation domain from the human herpesvirus 4 (Epstein-Barr virus) replication and transcription activator Rta/BRLF1 (Hardwick et al., 1992; Chavez et al., 2015)
   5895..5943    +  polyA_signal   HSV TK poly(A) signal: herpes simplex virus thymidine kinase polyadenylation signal (Cole and Stacy, 1985)
   6034..6050    -  polyA_signal   bGH poly(A) signal (fragment): bovine growth hormone polyadenylation signal
   6257..6845    -  rep_origin     ori: high-copy-number ColE1/pMB1/pBR322/pUC origin of replication
   7016..7876    -  CDS            AmpR: β-lactamase; bla; confers resistance to ampicillin, carbenicillin, and related antibiotics
   7877..7981    -  promoter       AmpR promoter: bla
   8040..8092    -  misc_feature   bom (fragment): basis of mobility region from pBR322
>Addgene plasmid #99675 | dSp-VP64-RTA | addgene full sequence | sequence record 192088 | Addgene NGS Result
AAAATTTAAGCTACAACAAGGCAAGGCTTGACCGACAATTGCATGAAGAATCTGCTTAGGGTTAGGCGTT
TTGCGCTGCTTCGCGATGTACGGGCCAGATATACGCGTTGACATTGATTATTGACTAGTTATTAATAGTA
ATCAATTACGGGGTCATTAGTTCATAGCCCATATATGGAGTTCCGCGTTACATAACTTACGGTAAATGGC
CCGCCTGGCTGACCGCCCAACGACCCCCGCCCATTGACGTCAATAATGACGTATGTTCCCATAGTAACGC
CAATAGGGACTTTCCATTGACGTCAATGGGTGGAGTATTTACGGTAAACTGCCCACTTGGCAGTACATCA
AGTGTATCATATGCCAAGTACGCCCCCTATTGACGTCAATGACGGTAAATGGCCCGCCTGGCATTATGCC
CAGTACATGACCTTATGGGACTTTCCTACTTGGCAGTACATCTACGTATTAGTCATCGCTATTACCATGG
TGATGCGGTTTTGGCAGTACATCAATGGGCGTGGATAGCGGTTTGACTCACGGGGATTTCCAAGTCTCCA
CCCCATTGACGTCAATGGGAGTTTGTTTTGGCACCAAAATCAACGGGACTTTCCAAAATGTCGTAACAAC
TCCGCCCCATTGACGCAAATGGGCGGTAGGCGTGTACGGTGGGAGGTCTATATAAGCAGAGCTCGTTTAG
TGAACCGTCAGATCGCCTGGAGACGCCATCCACGCTGTTTTGACCTCCATAGAAGACACCGGGACCGATC
CAGCCTCCGGACTCTAGAGGATCGAACCCTTGCCACCATGGACAAGAAGTACTCCATTGGGCTCGCTATC
GGCACAAACAGCGTCGGCTGGGCCGTCATTACGGACGAGTACAAGGTGCCGAGCAAAAAATTCAAAGTTC
TGGGCAATACCGATCGCCACAGCATAAAGAAGAACCTCATTGGCGCCCTCCTGTTCGACTCCGGGGAGAC
GGCCGAAGCCACGCGGCTCAAAAGAACAGCACGGCGCAGATATACCCGCAGAAAGAATCGGATCTGCTAC
CTGCAGGAGATCTTTAGTAATGAGATGGCTAAGGTGGATGACTCTTTCTTCCATAGGCTGGAGGAGTCCT
TTTTGGTGGAGGAGGATAAAAAGCACGAGCGCCACCCAATCTTTGGCAATATCGTGGACGAGGTGGCGTA
CCATGAAAAGTACCCAACCATATATCATCTGAGGAAGAAGCTTGTAGACAGTACTGATAAGGCTGACTTG
CGGTTGATCTATCTCGCGCTGGCGCATATGATCAAATTTCGGGGACACTTCCTCATCGAGGGGGACCTGA
ACCCAGACAACAGCGATGTCGACAAACTCTTTATCCAACTGGTTCAGACTTACAATCAGCTTTTCGAAGA
GAACCCGATCAACGCATCCGGAGTTGACGCCAAAGCAATCCTGAGCGCTAGGCTGTCCAAATCCCGGCGG
CTCGAAAACCTCATCGCACAGCTCCCTGGGGAGAAGAAGAACGGCCTGTTTGGTAATCTTATCGCCCTGT
CACTCGGGCTGACCCCCAACTTTAAATCTAACTTCGACCTGGCCGAAGATGCCAAGCTTCAACTGAGCAA
AGACACCTACGATGATGATCTCGACAATCTGCTGGCCCAGATCGGCGACCAGTACGCAGACCTTTTTTTG
GCGGCAAAGAACCTGTCAGACGCCATTCTGCTGAGTGATATTCTGCGAGTGAACACGGAGATCACCAAAG
CTCCGCTGAGCGCTAGTATGATCAAGCGCTATGATGAGCACCACCAAGACTTGACTTTGCTGAAGGCCCT
TGTCAGACAGCAACTGCCTGAGAAGTACAAGGAAATTTTCTTCGATCAGTCTAAAAATGGCTACGCCGGA
TACATTGACGGCGGAGCAAGCCAGGAGGAATTTTACAAATTTATTAAGCCCATCTTGGAAAAAATGGACG
GCACCGAGGAGCTGCTGGTAAAGCTTAACAGAGAAGATCTGTTGCGCAAACAGCGCACTTTCGACAATGG
AAGCATCCCCCACCAGATTCACCTGGGCGAACTGCACGCTATCCTCAGGCGGCAAGAGGATTTCTACCCC
TTTTTGAAAGATAACAGGGAAAAGATTGAGAAAATCCTCACATTTCGGATACCCTACTATGTAGGCCCCC
TCGCCCGGGGAAATTCCAGATTCGCGTGGATGACTCGCAAATCAGAAGAGACCATCACTCCCTGGAACTT
CGAGGAAGTCGTGGATAAGGGGGCCTCTGCCCAGTCCTTCATCGAAAGGATGACTAACTTTGATAAAAAT
CTGCCTAACGAAAAGGTGCTTCCTAAACACTCTCTGCTGTACGAGTACTTCACAGTTTATAACGAGCTCA
CCAAGGTCAAATACGTCACAGAAGGGATGAGAAAGCCAGCATTCCTGTCTGGAGAGCAGAAGAAAGCTAT
CGTGGACCTCCTCTTCAAGACGAACCGGAAAGTTACCGTGAAACAGCTCAAAGAAGACTATTTCAAAAAG
ATTGAATGTTTCGACTCTGTTGAAATCAGCGGAGTGGAGGATCGCTTCAACGCATCCCTGGGAACGTATC
ACGATCTCCTGAAAATCATTAAAGACAAGGACTTCCTGGACAATGAGGAGAACGAGGACATTCTTGAGGA
CATTGTCCTCACCCTTACGTTGTTTGAAGATAGGGAGATGATTGAAGAACGCTTGAAAACTTACGCTCAT
CTCTTCGACGACAAAGTCATGAAACAGCTCAAGAGGCGCCGATATACAGGATGGGGGCGGCTGTCAAGAA
AACTGATCAATGGGATCCGAGACAAGCAGAGTGGAAAGACAATCCTGGATTTTCTTAAGTCCGATGGATT
TGCCAACCGGAACTTCATGCAGTTGATCCATGATGACTCTCTCACCTTTAAGGAGGACATCCAGAAAGCA
CAAGTTTCTGGCCAGGGGGACAGTCTTCACGAGCACATCGCTAATCTTGCAGGTAGCCCAGCTATCAAAA
AGGGAATACTGCAGACCGTTAAGGTCGTGGATGAACTCGTCAAAGTAATGGGAAGGCATAAGCCCGAGAA
TATCGTTATCGAGATGGCCCGAGAGAACCAAACTACCCAGAAGGGACAGAAGAACAGTAGGGAAAGGATG
AAGAGGATTGAAGAGGGTATAAAAGAACTGGGGTCCCAAATCCTTAAGGAACACCCAGTTGAAAACACCC
AGCTTCAGAATGAGAAGCTCTACCTGTACTACCTGCAGAACGGCAGGGACATGTACGTGGATCAGGAACT
GGACATCAATCGGCTCTCCGACTACGACGTGGCTGCTATCGTGCCCCAGTCTTTTCTCAAAGATGATTCT
ATTGATAATAAAGTGTTGACAAGATCCGATAAAGCTAGAGGGAAGAGTGATAACGTCCCCTCAGAAGAAG
TTGTCAAGAAAATGAAAAATTATTGGCGGCAGCTGCTGAACGCCAAACTGATCACACAACGGAAGTTCGA
TAATCTGACTAAGGCTGAACGAGGTGGCCTGTCTGAGTTGGATAAAGCCGGCTTCATCAAAAGGCAGCTT
GTTGAGACACGCCAGATCACCAAGCACGTGGCCCAAATTCTCGATTCACGCATGAACACCAAGTACGATG
AAAATGACAAACTGATTCGAGAGGTGAAAGTTATTACTCTGAAGTCTAAGCTGGTCTCAGATTTCAGAAA
GGACTTTCAGTTTTATAAGGTGAGAGAGATCAACAATTACCACCATGCGCATGATGCCTACCTGAATGCA
GTGGTAGGCACTGCACTTATCAAAAAATATCCCAAGCTTGAATCTGAATTTGTTTACGGAGACTATAAAG
TGTACGATGTTAGGAAAATGATCGCAAAGTCTGAGCAGGAAATAGGCAAGGCCACCGCTAAGTACTTCTT
TTACAGCAATATTATGAATTTTTTCAAGACCGAGATTACACTGGCCAATGGAGAGATTCGGAAGCGACCA
CTTATCGAAACAAACGGAGAAACAGGAGAAATCGTGTGGGACAAGGGTAGGGATTTCGCGACAGTCCGGA
AGGTCCTGTCCATGCCGCAGGTGAACATCGTTAAAAAGACCGAAGTACAGACCGGAGGCTTCTCCAAGGA
AAGTATCCTCCCGAAAAGGAACAGCGACAAGCTGATCGCACGCAAAAAAGATTGGGACCCCAAGAAATAC
GGCGGATTCGATTCTCCTACAGTCGCTTACAGTGTACTGGTTGTGGCCAAAGTGGAGAAAGGGAAGTCTA
AAAAACTCAAAAGCGTCAAGGAACTGCTGGGCATCACAATCATGGAGCGATCAAGCTTCGAAAAAAACCC
CATCGACTTTCTCGAGGCGAAAGGATATAAAGAGGTCAAAAAAGACCTCATCATTAAGCTTCCCAAGTAC
TCTCTCTTTGAGCTTGAAAACGGCCGGAAACGAATGCTCGCTAGTGCGGGCGAGCTGCAGAAAGGTAACG
AGCTGGCACTGCCCTCTAAATACGTTAATTTCTTGTATCTGGCCAGCCACTATGAAAAGCTCAAAGGGTC
TCCCGAAGATAATGAGCAGAAGCAGCTGTTCGTGGAACAACACAAACACTACCTTGATGAGATCATCGAG
CAAATAAGCGAATTCTCCAAAAGAGTGATCCTCGCCGACGCTAACCTCGATAAGGTGCTTTCTGCTTACA
ATAAGCACAGGGATAAGCCCATCAGGGAGCAGGCAGAAAACATTATCCACTTGTTTACTCTGACCAACTT
GGGCGCGCCTGCAGCCTTCAAGTACTTCGACACCACCATAGACAGAAAGCGGTACACCTCTACAAAGGAG
GTCCTGGACGCCACACTGATTCATCAGTCAATTACGGGGCTCTATGAAACAAGAATCGACCTCTCTCAGC
TCGGTGGAGACAGCAGGGCTGACCCCAAGAAGAAGAGGAAGGTGAGTGGTGGAGGAAGTGGCGGGTCAGG
GTCGGAGGCCAGCGGTTCCGGACGGGCTGACGCATTGGACGATTTTGATCTGGATATGCTGGGAAGTGAC
GCCCTCGATGATTTTGACCTTGACATGCTTGGTTCGGATGCCCTTGATGACTTTGACCTCGACATGCTCG
GCAGTGACGCCCTTGATGATTTCGACCTGGACATGCTGATTAACTCTAGAAGTTCCGGATCTCCGAAAAA
GAAACGCAAAGTTGGTTCGGGAGGTGGTTCGGGTGGCTCTGGATCACGGGATTCCAGGGAAGGGATGTTT
TTGCCGAAGCCTGAGGCCGGCTCCGCTATTAGTGACGTGTTTGAGGGCCGCGAGGTGTGCCAGCCAAAAC
GAATCCGGCCATTTCATCCTCCAGGAAGTCCATGGGCCAACCGCCCACTCCCCGCCAGCCTCGCACCAAC
ACCAACCGGTCCAGTACATGAGCCAGTCGGGTCACTGACCCCGGCACCAGTCCCTCAGCCACTGGATCCA
GCGCCCGCAGTGACTCCCGAGGCCAGTCACCTGTTGGAGGATCCCGATGAAGAGACGAGCCAGGCTGTCA
AAGCCCTTCGGGAGATGGCCGATACTGTGATTCCCCAGAAGGAAGAGGCTGCAATCTGTGGCCAAATGGA
CCTTTCCCATCCGCCCCCAAGGGGCCATCTGGATGAGCTGACAACCACACTTGAGTCCATGACCGAGGAT
CTGAACCTGGACTCACCCCTGACCCCGGAATTGAACGAGATTCTGGATACCTTCCTGAACGACGAGTGCC
TCTTGCATGCCATGCATATCAGCACAGGACTGTCCATCTTCGACACATCTCTGTTTTAGAAGAATTCGAT
CCCTACCGGTTAGTAATGAGTTTAAACGGGGGAGGCTAACTGAAACACGGAAGGAGACAATACCGGAAGG
AACCCGCGCTATGACGGCAATAAAAAGACAGAATAAAACGCACGGGTGTTGGGTCGTTTGTTCATAAACG
CGGGGTTCGGTCCCAGGGCTGGCACTCTGTCGATACCCCACCGAGACCCCATTGGGGCCAATACGCCCGC
GTTTCTTCCTTTTCCCCACCCCACCCCCCAAGTTCGGGTGAAGGCCCAGGGCTCGCAGCCAACGTCGGGG
CGGCAGGCCCTCCATAGTCGGTCGTTCGGCTGCGGCGAGCGGTATCAGCTCACTCAAAGGCGGTAATACG
GTTATCCACAGAATCAGGGGATAACGCAGGAAAGAACATGTGAGCAAAAGGCCAGCAAAAGGCCAGGAAC
CGTAAAAAGGCCGCGTTGCTGGCGTTTTTCCATAGGCTCCGCCCCCCTGACGAGCATCACAAAAATCGAC
GCTCAAGTCAGAGGTGGCGAAACCCGACAGGACTATAAAGATACCAGGCGTTTCCCCCTGGAAGCTCCCT
CGTGCGCTCTCCTGTTCCGACCCTGCCGCTTACCGGATACCTGTCCGCCTTTCTCCCTTCGGGAAGCGTG
GCGCTTTCTCATAGCTCACGCTGTAGGTATCTCAGTTCGGTGTAGGTCGTTCGCTCCAAGCTGGGCTGTG
TGCACGAACCCCCCGTTCAGCCCGACCGCTGCGCCTTATCCGGTAACTATCGTCTTGAGTCCAACCCGGT
AAGACACGACTTATCGCCACTGGCAGCAGCCACTGGTAACAGGATTAGCAGAGCGAGGTATGTAGGCGGT
GCTACAGAGTTCTTGAAGTGGTGGCCTAACTACGGCTACACTAGAAGAACAGTATTTGGTATCTGCGCTC
TGCTGAAGCCAGTTACCTTCGGAAAAAGAGTTGGTAGCTCTTGATCCGGCAAACAAACCACCGCTGGTAG
CGGTGGTTTTTTTGTTTGCAAGCAGCAGATTACGCGCAGAAAAAAAGGATCTCAAGAAGATCCTTTGATC
TTTTCTACGGGGTCTGACGCTCAGTGGAACGAAAACTCACGTTAAGGGATTTTGGTCATGAGATTATCAA
AAAGGATCTTCACCTAGATCCTTTTAAATTAAAAATGAAGTTTTAAATCAATCTAAAGTATATATGAGTA
AACTTGGTCTGACAGTTACCAATGCTTAATCAGTGAGGCACCTATCTCAGCGATCTGTCTATTTCGTTCA
TCCATAGTTGCCTGACTCCCCGTCGTGTAGATAACTACGATACGGGAGGGCTTACCATCTGGCCCCAGTG
CTGCAATGATACCGCGAGACCCACGCTCACCGGCTCCAGATTTATCAGCAATAAACCAGCCAGCCGGAAG
GGCCGAGCGCAGAAGTGGTCCTGCAACTTTATCCGCCTCCATCCAGTCTATTAATTGTTGCCGGGAAGCT
AGAGTAAGTAGTTCGCCAGTTAATAGTTTGCGCAACGTTGTTGCCATTGCTACAGGCATCGTGGTGTCAC
GCTCGTCGTTTGGTATGGCTTCATTCAGCTCCGGTTCCCAACGATCAAGGCGAGTTACATGATCCCCCAT
GTTGTGCAAAAAAGCGGTTAGCTCCTTCGGTCCTCCGATCGTTGTCAGAAGTAAGTTGGCCGCAGTGTTA
TCACTCATGGTTATGGCAGCACTGCATAATTCTCTTACTGTCATGCCATCCGTAAGATGCTTTTCTGTGA
CTGGTGAGTACTCAACCAAGTCATTCTGAGAATAGTGTATGCGGCGACCGAGTTGCTCTTGCCCGGCGTC
AATACGGGATAATACCGCGCCACATAGCAGAACTTTAAAAGTGCTCATCATTGGAAAACGTTCTTCGGGG
CGAAAACTCTCAAGGATCTTACCGCTGTTGAGATCCAGTTCGATGTAACCCACTCGTGCACCCAACTGAT
CTTCAGCATCTTTTACTTTCACCAGCGTTTCTGGGTGAGCAAAAACAGGAAGGCAAAATGCCGCAAAAAA
GGGAATAAGGGCGACACGGAAATGTTGAATACTCATACTCTTCCTTTTTCAATATTATTGAAGCATTTAT
CAGGGTTATTGTCTCATGAGCGGATACATATTTGAATGTATTTAGAAAAATAAACAAATAGGGGTTCCGC
GCACATTTCCCCGAAAAGTGCCACCTGACGTCGACGGATCGGGAGATCTCCCGATCCCCTATGGTGCACT
CTCAGTACAATCTGCTCTGATGCCGCATAGTTAAGCCAGTATCTGCTCCCTGCTTGTGTGTTGGAGGTCG
CTGAGTAGTGCGCGAGC
